>Addgene plasmid #123460 | TRBV30 | addgene full sequence | sequence record 244201 | Addgene NGS Result
ATGCGGTGTGAAATACCGCACAGATGCGTAAGGAGAAAATACCGCATCAGGCGCCATTCGCCATTCAGGC
TGCGCAACTGTTGGGAAGGGCGATCGGTGCGGGCCTCTTCGCTATTACGCCAGCTGGCGAAAGGGGGATG
TGCTGCAAGGCGATTAAGTTGGGTAACGCCAGGGTTTTCCCAGTCACGACGTTGTAAAACGACGGCCAGA
GAATTCGAGCTCGGTACCTCGCGAATACATCTAGATGGGGATCCACCGGTCGCCACCATGCTCTGCTCTC
TCCTTGCCCTTCTCCTGGGCACTTTCTTTGGGGTCAGATCTCAGACTATTCATCAATGGCCAGCGACCCT
GGTGCAGCCTGTGGGCAGCCCGCTCTCTCTGGAGTGCACTGTGGAGGGAACATCAAACCCCAACCTATAC
TGGTACCGACAGGCTGCAGGCAGGGGCCTCCAGCTGCTCTTCTACTCCGTTGGTATTGGCCAGATCAGCT
CTGAGGTGCCCCAGAATCTCTCAGCCTCCAGACCCCAGGACCGGCAGTTCATCCTGAGTTCTAAGAAGCT
CCTTCTCAGTGACTCTGGCTTCTATGAGACCTAAGGTGGTGGTGGTTCTGGTTCTGGTTCTGGTGGTGGT
TCTGGTGGTGGTCTCTTGACCCTGCCGTGTACCAGCTGAGAGACTCTAAATCCAGTGACAAGTCTGTCTG
CCTATTCACCGATTTTGATTCTCAAACAAATGTGTCACAAAGTAAGGATTCTGATGTGTATATCACAGAC
AAAACTGTGCTAGACATGAGGTCTATGGACTTCAAGAGCAACAGTGCTGTGGCCTGGAGCAACAAATCTG
ACTTTGCATGTGCAAACGCCTTCAACAACAGCATTATTCCAGAAGACACCTTCTTCCCCAGCCCAGAAAG
TTCCTGTGATGTCAAGCTGGTCGAGAAAAGCTTTGAAACAGATACGAACCTAAACTTTCAAAACCTGTCA
GTGATTGGGTTCCGAATCCTCCTCCTGAAAGTGGCCGGGTTTAATCTGCTCATGACGCTGCGGCTGTGGT
CCAGCTAAAGCGGCCGCGTCGACAATCAAATCGGATCCCGGGCCCGTCGACTGCAGAGGCCTGCATGCAA
GCTTGGTGTAATCATGGTCATAGCTGTTTCCTGTGTGAAATTGTTATCCGCTCACAATTCCACACAACAT
ACGAGCCGGAAGCATAAAGTGTAAAGCCTGGGGTGCCTAATGAGTGAGCTAACTCACATTAATTGCGTTG
CGCTCACTGCCCGCTTTCCAGTCGGGAAACCTGTCGTGCCAGCTGCATTAATGAATCGGCCAACGCGCGG
GGAGAGGCGGTTTGCGTATTGGGCGCTCTTCCGCTTCCTCGCTCACTGACTCGCTGCGCTCGGTCGTTCG
GCTGCGGCGAGCGGTATCAGCTCACTCAAAGGCGGTAATACGGTTATCCACAGAATCAGGGGATAACGCA
GGAAAGAACATGTGAGCAAAAGGCCAGCAAAAGGCCAGGAACCGTAAAAAGGCCGCGTTGCTGGCGTTTT
TCCATAGGCTCCGCCCCCCTGACGAGCATCACAAAAATCGACGCTCAAGTCAGAGGTGGCGAAACCCGAC
AGGACTATAAAGATACCAGGCGTTTCCCCCTGGAAGCTCCCTCGTGCGCTCTCCTGTTCCGACCCTGCCG
CTTACCGGATACCTGTCCGCCTTTCTCCCTTCGGGAAGCGTGGCGCTTTCTCATAGCTCACGCTGTAGGT
ATCTCAGTTCGGTGTAGGTCGTTCGCTCCAAGCTGGGCTGTGTGCACGAACCCCCCGTTCAGCCCGACCG
CTGCGCCTTATCCGGTAACTATCGTCTTGAGTCCAACCCGGTAAGACACGACTTATCGCCACTGGCAGCA
GCCACTGGTAACAGGATTAGCAGAGCGAGGTATGTAGGCGGTGCTACAGAGTTCTTGAAGTGGTGGCCTA
ACTACGGCTACACTAGAAGAACAGTATTTGGTATCTGCGCTCTGCTGAAGCCAGTTACCTTCGGAAAAAG
AGTTGGTAGCTCTTGATCCGGCAAACAAACCACCGCTGGTAGCGGTGGTTTTTTTGTTTGCAAGCAGCAG
ATTACGCGCAGAAAAAAAGGATCTCAAGAAGATCCTTTGATCTTTTCTACGGGGTCTGACGCTCAGTGGA
ACGAAAACTCACGTTAAGGGATTTTGGTCATGAGATTATCAAAAAGGATCTTCACCTAGATCCTTTTAAA
TTAAAAATGAAGTTTTAAATCAAGCCCAATCTGAATAATGTTACAACCAATTAACCAATTCTGATTAGAA
AAACTCATCGAGCATCAAATGAAACTGCAATTTATTCATATCAGGATTATCAATACCATATTTTTGAAAA
AGCCGTTTCTGTAATGAAGGAGAAAACTCACCGAGGCAGTTCCATAGGATGGCAAGATCCTGGTATCGGT
CTGCGATTCCGACTCGTCCAACATCAATACAACCTATTAATTTCCCCTCGTCAAAAATAAGGTTATCAAG
TGAGAAATCACCATGAGTGACGACTGAATCCGGTGAGAATGGCAAAAGTTTATGCATTTCTTTCCAGACT
TGTTCAACAGGCCAGCCATTACGCTCGTCATCAAAATCACTCGCATCAACCAAACCGTTATTCATTCGTG
ATTGCGCCTGAGCGAGACGAAATACGCGATCGCTGTTAAAAGGACAATTACAAACAGGAATCGAATGCAA
CCGGCGCAGGAACACTGCCAGCGCATCAACAATATTTTCACCTGAATCAGGATATTCTTCTAATACCTGG
AATGCTGTTTTTCCGGGGATCGCAGTGGTGAGTAACCATGCATCATCAGGAGTACGGATAAAATGCTTGA
TGGTCGGAAGAGGCATAAATTCCGTCAGCCAGTTTAGTCTGACCATCTCATCTGTAACATCATTGGCAAC
GCTACCTTTGCCATGTTTCAGAAACAACTCTGGCGCATCGGGCTTCCCATACAAGCGATAGATTGTCGCA
CCTGATTGCCCGACATTATCGCGAGCCCATTTATACCCATATAAATCAGCATCCATGTTGGAATTTAATC
GCGGCCTCGACGTTTCCCGTTGAATATGGCTCATAACACCCCTTGTATTACTGTTTATGTAAGCAGACAG
TTTTATTGTTCATGATGATATATTTTTATCTTGTGCAATGTAACATCAGAGATTTTGAGACACGGGCCAG
AGCTGCATCGCGCGTTTCGGTGATGACGGTGAAAACCTCTGACACATGCAGCTCCCGGAGACGGTCACAG
CTTGTCTGTAAGCGGATGCCGGGAGCAGACAAGCCCGTCAGGGCGCGTCAGCGGGTGTTGGCGGGTGTCG
GGGCTGGCTTAACTATGCGGCATCAGAGCAGATTGTACTGAGAGTGCACCAT
Features (pLannotate 1.2.2; 11 found; start..end, strand, type, name):
     57..214     -  CDS            lacZα (fragment): LacZα fragment of β-galactosidase; lacZ fragment
    268..585     +  CDS            TRBV30: TVB30_HUMAN - Protein inferred from homology: Swiss-Prot protein existence level 3. V region of the variable domain of T cell receptor (TR) beta chain that participates in the antigen recognition (PubMed:24600447). Alpha-beta T cell receptors are antigen specific receptors which are essential to the immune response and are present on the cell surface of T lymphocytes. Recognize peptide-major histocompatibility (MH) (pMH) complexes that are displayed by antigen presenting cells (APC), a prerequisite for efficient T cell adaptive immunity against pathogens (PubMed:25493333). Binding of alpha-bet
    648..1055    +  CDS            TRAC: TRAC_HUMAN - Also known as TCRA. Experimental evidence at protein level: Swiss-Prot protein existence level 1. Constant region of T cell receptor (TR) alpha chain (PubMed:24600447). Alpha-beta T cell receptors are antigen specific receptors which are essential to the immune response and are present on the cell surface of T lymphocytes. Recognize peptide-major histocompatibility (MH) (pMH) complexes that are displayed by antigen presenting cells (APC), a prerequisite for efficient T cell adaptive immunity against pathogens (PubMed:25493333). Binding of alpha-beta TR to pMH complex initiates TR-
   1161..1177    -  protein_bind   lac operator: The lac repressor binds to the lac operator to inhibit transcription in E. coli. This inhibition can be relieved by adding lactose or isopropyl-β-D-thiogalactopyranoside (IPTG). lac repressor encoded by lacI
   1185..1215    -  promoter       lac promoter: promoter for the E. coli lac operon
   1230..1251    -  protein_bind   CAP binding site: CAP binding activates transcription in the presence of cAMP. E. coli catabolite activator protein
   1264..1356    -  CDS            lacI (fragment): lac repressor; lacI; The lac repressor binds to the lac operator to inhibit transcription in E. coli. This inhibition can be relieved by adding lactose or isopropyl-β-D-thiogalactopyranoside (IPTG).
   1539..2127    -  rep_origin     ori: high-copy-number ColE1/pMB1/pBR322/pUC origin of replication
   2305..3114    -  CDS            KanR: aminoglycoside phosphotransferase; aph(3')-Ia; confers resistance to kanamycin in bacteria or G418 (Geneticin®) in eukaryotes
   3221..3262    +  CDS            rop (fragment): Rop protein, which maintains plasmids at low copy number; rop
   3364..51      +  misc_feature   bom (fragment) (across the origin): basis of mobility region from pBR322
