[The description below was written by a language model from this plasmid's Addgene catalogue record and pLannotate feature annotations shown in this document.]
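Description:
TRBV30 is a small (about 3.4 kb) bacterial cloning plasmid built on the pUC57-kanamycin backbone that serves as a component part for assembling T-cell receptor (TCR) expression constructs. It is propagated in E. coli at high copy number from a ColE1/pUC-type origin of replication and is selected with kanamycin through an aminoglycoside phosphotransferase (KanR) gene. The rest of the backbone carries typical pUC remnants: a lacZα fragment, the lac promoter, lac operator and CAP binding site, and short fragments of lacI, rop and the pBR322 bom region. Although the catalogue lists the vector type as bacterial expression, the record shows no dedicated promoter for expressing the insert, which lies in the opposite orientation to the lac promoter. The plasmid is best understood as a storage and donor vector.

The insert is the wild-type human TRBV30 gene segment, which encodes a V region of the TCR beta chain variable domain involved in recognising peptide–MHC complexes. The feature table also annotates a coding segment matching the human TCR alpha chain constant region (TRAC) a short distance downstream on the same strand. The catalogue entry does not mention this segment, and the record does not explain its role or what lies between the two segments.

The depositor notes that Golden Gate cloning is the associated method, and the stated purpose is TCR construction. This suggests the plasmid belongs to a set of V-segment modules that are combined with other TCR parts to rebuild full receptors for studying antigen specificity and functional avidity. The type IIS sites and the assembly scheme are not described in the record.
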