Addgene plasmid #123460: TRBV30
Purpose: construction of TCR
Depositing lab: Catherine Wu. Depositing organization: Dana-Farber Cancer Institute. Publication: A cloning and expression system to probe T-cell receptor specificity and assess functional avidity to neoantigens. Hu Z, Anandappa AJ, Sun J, Kim J, Leet DE, Bozym DJ, Chen C, Williams L, Shukla SA, Zhang W, Tabbaa D, Steelman S, Olive O, Livak KJ, Kishi H, Muraguchi A, Guleria I, Stevens J, Lane WJ, Burkhardt UE, Fritsch EF, Neuberg D, Ott PA, Keskin DB, Hacohen N, Wu CJ. Blood. 2018 Nov 1;132(18):1911-1921. doi: 10.1182/blood-2018-04-843763. Epub 2018 Aug 27. PubMed 30150207.
Backbone
  Vector backbone: pUC57-kanamycin
  Vector type: Bacterial Expression
Growth in bacteria
  Bacterial resistance: Kanamycin, 50 μg/mL
  Growth temperature: 37°C
  Growth strain: DH5alpha
  Copy number: High Copy
Gene/Insert
  Gene/Insert name: TRBV30
  Species: H. sapiens (human)
  Mutation: WT
  Entrez Gene: TRBV30 (a.k.a. TCRBV20S1A1N2, TCRBV30S1)
  Cloning method: Unknown
Terms and licenses: Academic/Nonprofit Terms; Industry Terms: Not Available to Industry
Depositor comments: Cloning Method: Golden Gate.
How to cite: TRBV30 was a gift from Catherine Wu (Addgene plasmid # 123460 ; http://n2t.net/addgene:123460 ; RRID:Addgene_123460)
